Addgene plasmid #70253: pRL25
Purpose: (Empty Backbone) Shuttle vector suitable for transfer to Anabaena (Nostoc) sp. strain PCC 7120 and other cyanobacterial strains
Depositing lab: Peter Wolk. Depositing organization: Michigan State University. Publication: Isolation and complementation of mutants of Anabaena sp. strain PCC 7120 unable to grow aerobically on dinitrogen. Wolk CP, Cai Y, Cardemil L, Flores E, Hohn B, Murry M, Schmetterer G, Schrautemeier B, Wilson R. J Bacteriol. 1988 Mar;170(3):1239-44. PubMed 2830231.
Backbone
  Vector backbone: Derivative of pBR322 and pDU1
  Backbone size (bp): 9841
  Vector type: Bacterial shuttle vector
  Selectable markers: Neomycin (select with G418)
Growth in bacteria
  Bacterial resistance: Kanamycin, 50 μg/mL
  Growth temperature: 37°C
  Growth strain: DH5alpha
  Copy number: High Copy
Gene/Insert
  Cloning method: Restriction Enzyme
  Sequencing primers: 5′ pBR322ori-3 tttgtttgcaagcagcagat
Resource information
  A portion of this plasmid was derived from a plasmid made by: pDU1 was derived from Nostoc sp. strain PCC 7524; pBR322 was openly available
Terms and licenses: Academic/Nonprofit Terms; Industry Terms: Not Available to Industry
Depositor comments: Multiple references: (i) Wolk CP, Vonshak A, Kehoe P, Elhai J (1984) Construction of shuttle vectors capable of conjugative transfer from Escherichia coli to nitrogen-fixing filamentous cyanobacteria. Proc Natl Acad Sci USA 81: 1561-1565 (ii) Schmetterer G, Wolk CP (1988) Identification of the region of cyanobacterial plasmid pDU1 necessary for replication in Anabaena sp strain M-131. Gene 62: 101-109 (iii) Wolk CP, Cai Y, Cardemil L, Flores E, Hohn B, Murry M, Schmetterer G, Schrautemeier B, Wilson R (1988) Isolation and complementation of mutants of Anabaena sp. strain PCC 7120 unable to grow aerobically on dinitrogen. J Bacteriol 170: 1239-1244 Wolk CP, Fan Q, Zhou R, Huang G, Lechno-Yossef S, Kuritz T, Wojciuch E (2007) Paired cloning vectors for complementation of mutations in the cyanobacterium Anabaena sp. strain PCC 7120. Arch Microbiol 188: 551-563
How to cite: pRL25 was a gift from Peter Wolk (Addgene plasmid # 70253 ; http://n2t.net/addgene:70253 ; RRID:Addgene_70253)
