[The description below was written by a language model from this plasmid's Addgene catalogue record and pLannotate feature annotations shown in this document.]
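Description:
pRL25 is an empty-backbone bacterial shuttle vector of about 9.8 kb, built from portions of the E. coli plasmid pBR322 and the cyanobacterial plasmid pDU1, which originated in Nostoc sp. strain PCC 7524. It is intended for transfer from E. coli into Anabaena (Nostoc) sp. strain PCC 7120 and other cyanobacterial strains. In E. coli it replicates from the pBR322/ColE1-type origin and is recorded as high copy. Consistent with this, only a fragment of the rop copy-number control gene remains. The pBR322 bom (basis of mobility) region is retained, which allows the plasmid to be mobilised by conjugation when transfer functions are supplied in trans. This fits the conjugative shuttle-vector work cited in the depositor's comments.

Selection relies on the Tn5-derived aminoglycoside phosphotransferase gene (nptII), which confers resistance to kanamycin and neomycin. It is flanked by remnants of Tn5, namely a partial transposase reading frame upstream and a truncated bleomycin-resistance gene downstream. These appear to be carry-over from the Tn5 fragment rather than functional units. Short fragments of the pBR322 tetracycline-resistance and β-lactamase genes and the tet promoter also persist, but neither resistance gene is intact.

Two sequence records, differing by a few bases, give essentially the same annotation. In both, all annotated features lie within the first ~3.4 kb. The remaining ~6.4 kb is unannotated and presumably holds the pDU1 segment that supports replication in cyanobacteria, although the feature tables do not identify it. No insert, expression promoter or cloning site is specified. The cited publications point to use in cloning cyanobacterial DNA and complementing Anabaena mutants, such as those unable to fix nitrogen aerobically.
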