Features (pLannotate 1.2.2; 10 found; start..end, strand, type, name):
     63..707     +  CDS            tnpA (fragment): TN5P_ECOLX - Also known as tnp. Experimental evidence at protein level: Swiss-Prot protein existence level 1. Mediates transposition of transposon Tn5 by a 'cut and paste' mechanism. First, the monomeric transposase binds the 19 bp inverted DNA repeats flanking the transposon. Then, dimerization of the DNA- bound transposase creates a synaptic DNA complex. After nicking of the first DNA strand, excision of the transposon proceeds through a series of intermediates. The transposase then mediates the insertion of the transposon at a new site by strand transfer. The activity of the wild- type tran
    739..1533    +  CDS            NeoR/KanR: aminoglycoside phosphotransferase from Tn5; aph(3')-II (or nptII); confers resistance to neomycin, kanamycin, and G418 (Geneticin®)
   1554..1703    +  CDS            ble (fragment): BLE_KLEPN - Experimental evidence at protein level: Swiss-Prot protein existence level 1. Binding protein with a strong affinity to the bleomycin family of antibiotics. Binds to CL990; an antimitotic-antibiotic compound. From Klebsiella pneumoniae.
   1699..1823    +  CDS            TcR (fragment): tetracycline efflux protein; tet; confers resistance to tetracycline
   1819..1978    +  CDS            rop (fragment): Rop protein, which maintains plasmids at low copy number; rop
   2080..2220    +  misc_feature   bom: basis of mobility region from pBR322
   2406..2994    -  rep_origin     ori: high-copy-number ColE1/pMB1/pBR322/pUC origin of replication
   3154..3272    -  CDS            bla(M) (fragment): β-lactamase lacking the signal sequence; bla(M); allows cytosolic expression of β-lactamase
   3268..3358    -  CDS            TcR (fragment): tetracycline efflux protein; tet; confers resistance to tetracycline
   3406..3434    -  promoter       tet promoter: E. coli promoter for tetracycline efflux protein gene
>Addgene plasmid #70253 | pRL25 | addgene full sequence | sequence record 457912 | Addgene Long Read Sequencing Result
ATCGTCCATTCCGACAGCATCGCCAGTCACTATGGCGTGCTGCTAGCGCTATATGCGTTGATGCAATTTC
TATGCGCAGTGGGCGCATCACGCTAAAACAGGGGAATATCACGCTCAACGCGGTGCTGGCCGAGGAGATT
AACCCGCCCAAGGGTGAGACCCCGTTGAAATGGTTGTTGCTGACCAGCGAACCGGTCGAGTCGCTAGCCC
AAGCCTTGCGCGTCATCGACATTTATACCCATCGCTGGCGGATCGAGGAGTTCCATAAGGCATGGAAAAC
CGGAGCAGGAGCCGAGAGGCAACGCATGGAGGAGCCGGATAATCTGGAGCGGATGGTCTCGATCCTCTCG
TTTGTTGCGGTCAGGCTGTTACAGCTCAGAGAAAGCTTCACGCTGCCGCAAGCACTCAGGGCGCAAGGGC
TGCTAAAGGAAGCGGAACACGTAGAAAGCCAGTCCGCAGAAACGGTGCTGACCCCGGATGAATGTCAGCT
ACTGGGCTATCTGGACAAGGGAAAACGCAAGCGCAAAGAGAAAGCAGGTAGCTTGCAGTGGGCTTACATG
GCGATAGCTAGACTGGGCGGTTTTATGGACAGCAAGCGAACCGGAATTGCCAGCTGGGGCGCCCTCTGGT
AAGGTTGGGAAGCCCTGCAAAGTAAACTGGATGGCTTTCTTGCCGCCAAGGATCTGATGGCGCAGGGGAT
CAAGATCTGATCAAGAGACAGGATGAGGATCGTTTCGCATGATTGAACAAGATGGATTGCACGCAGGTTC
TCCGGCCGCTTGGGTGGAGAGGCTATTCGGCTATGACTGGGCACAACAGACAATCGGCTGCTCTGATGCC
GCCGTGTTCCGGCTGTCAGCGCAGGGGCGCCCGGTTCTTTTTGTCAAGACCGACCTGTCCGGTGCCCTGA
ATGAACTGCAGGACGAGGCAGCGCGGCTATCGTGGCTGGCCACGACGGGCGTTCCTTGCGCAGCTGTGCT
CGACGTTGTCACTGAAGCGGGAAGGGACTGGCTGCTATTGGGCGAAGTGCCGGGGCAGGATCTCCTGTCA
TCTCACCTTGCTCCTGCCGAGAAAGTATCCATCATGGCTGATGCAATGCGGCGGCTGCATACGCTTGATC
CGGCTACCTGCCCATTCGACCACCAAGCGAAACATCGCATCGAGCGAGCACGTACTCGGATGGAAGCCGG
TCTTGTCGATCAGGATGATCTGGACGAAGAGCATCAGGGGCTCGCGCCAGCCGAACTGTTCGCCAGGCTC
AAGGCGCGCATGCCCGACGGCGATGATCTCGTCGTGACCCATGGCGATGCCTGCTTGCCGAATATCATGG
TGGAAAATGGCCGCTTTTCTGGATTCATCGACTGTGGCCGGCTGGGTGTGGCGGACCGCTATCAGGACAT
AGCGTTGGCTACCCGTGATATTGCTGAAGAGCTTGGCGGCGAATGGGCTGACCGCTTCCTCGTGCTTTAC
GGTATCGCCGCTCCCGATTCGCAGCGCATCGCCTTCTATCGCCTTCTTGACGAGTTCTTCTGAGCGGGAC
TCTGGGGTTCGAAATGACCGACCAAGCGACGCCCAACCTGCCATCACGAGATTTCGATTCCACCGCCGCC
TTCTATGAAAGGTTGGGCTTCGGAATCGTTTTCCGGGACGCCGGCTGGATGATCCTCCAGCGCGGGGATC
TCATGCTGGAGTTCTTCGGGCATCACCGGCGCCACAGGTGCGGTTGCTGGCGCCTATATCGCCGACATCA
CCGATGGGGAAGATCGGGCTCGCCACTTCGGGCTCATGAGCGCTTGTTTCGGCGTGGGTATGGTGGCAGG
CCCGCTTTATCAGAAGCCAGACATTAACGCTTCTGGAGAAACTCAACGAGCTGGACGCGGATGAACAGGC
AGACATCTGTGAATCGCTTCACGACCACGCTGATGAGCTTTACCGCAGCTGCCTCGCGCGTTTCGGTGAT
GACGGTGAAAACCTCTGACACATGCAGCTCCCGGAGACGGTCACAGCTTGTCTGTAAGCGGATGCCGGGA
GCAGACAAGCCCGTCAGGGCGCGTCAGCGGGTGTTGGCGGGTGTCGGGGCGCAGCCATGACCCAGTCACG
TAGCGATAGCGGAGTGTATACTGGCTTAACTATGCGGCATCAGAGCAGATTGTACTGAGAGTGCACCATA
TGCGGTGTGAAATACCGCACAGATGCGTAAGGAGAAAATACCGCATCAGGCGCTCTTCCGCTTCCTCGCT
CACTGACTCGCTGCGCTCGGTCGTTCGGCTGCGGCGAGCGGTATCAGCTCACTCAAAGGCGGTAATACGG
TTATCCACAGAATCAGGGGATAACGCAGGAAAGAACATGTGAGCAAAAGGCCAGCAAAAGGCCAGGAACC
GTAAAAAGGCCGCGTTGCTGGCGTTTTTCCATAGGCTCCGCCCCCCTGACGAGCATCACAAAAATCGACG
CTCAAGTCAGAGGTGGCGAAACCCGACAGGACTATAAAGATACCAGGCGTTTCCCCCTGGAAGCTCCCTC
GTGCGCTCTCCTGTTCCGACCCTGCCGCTTACCGGATACCTGTCCGCCTTTCTCCCTTCGGGAAGCGTGG
CGCTTTCTCATAGCTCACGCTGTAGGTATCTCAGTTCGGTGTAGGTCGTTCGCTCCAAGCTGGGCTGTGT
GCACGAACCCCCCGTTCAGCCCGACCGCTGCGCCTTATCCGGTAACTATCGTCTTGAGTCCAACCCGGTA
AGACACGACTTATCGCCACTGGCAGCAGCCACTGGTAACAGGATTAGCAGAGCGAGGTATGTAGGCGGTG
CTACAGAGTTCTTGAAGTGGTGGCCTAACTACGGCTACACTAGAAGGACAGTATTTGGTATCTGCGCTCT
GCTGAAGCCAGTTACCTTCGGAAAAAGAGTTGGTAGCTCTTGATCCGGCAAACAAACCACCGCTGGTAGC
GGTGGTTTTTTTGTTTGCAAGCAGCAGATTACGCGCAGAAAAAAAGGATCTCAAGAAGATCCTTTGATCT
TTTCTACGGGGTCTGACGCTCAGTGGAACGAAAACTCACGTTAAGGGATTTTGGTCATGAGATTATCAAA
AAGGATCCTTTTAAATTAAAAATGAAGTTTTAAATCAATCTAAAGTATATATGAGTAAACTTGGTCTGAC
AGTTACCAATGCTTAATCAGTGAGGCACCTATCTCAGCGATCTGTCTATTTCGTTCATCCATAGTTGCCT
GACTCCCCGTCGTGTAGATAACTACGATACGGGAGGGCTTACCATCTGGCCCGGCAGTACCGGCATAACC
AAGCCTATGCCTACAGCATCCAGGGTGACGGTGCCGAGGATGACGATGAGCGCATTGTTAGATTTCATAC
ACGGTGCCTGACTGCGTTAGCAATTTAACTGTGATAAACTACCGCATTAAAGCTTATCGATGATAAGCTG
TCAAACATGAGAATTCTTGAAGACGAAAGGGCCTCTTGCGGGATATCCGTCTAGATAGTCATCGCTCATC
CCTCACCTCAACCGTTTTGCTGCCTAACGAGGTAGTCTAAGACCGCGCCAATTCTGTCGAGTGCCGCGCT
AGTGGTACGTTGGTACTCATCAAGCCGTGCTTCGGTTTGTAATTGCCTAGCGGTAAGAATTTCAAAGTTC
TGCTGATGGATTTGAACTGTTTGCAACAATGCTTCTGCGGTTGCGCGGAGTTCTGTAACCGATGTGCGGA
GGTCGGCATTCACTGCAACTTGGCTGTCTAACGCAGCTTCTATTCTGGCTAGTCTGTCTTCGCTCATGCT
GCCCCCTGCTTGTCTTGGTTGTCCTTGGCTTCTTGTTCCATTTGTTCTTTAACAACTCGTGTGAGTAAGA
AAGCGGCAAGATTAGCCAACGGTCTTCCTTCCTCAGACGCTCGGTTAGCAATCCATTGGTAAATTTCAGC
TTCTAGAGTGACTGCTATTCTCCCTTTATTGGTTGGCATGACGTTTGGTGTACTCCTGAGTCCATATCAT
ACACCTTGTGCAAAGAGTGATTGACAAATGTACTAATCGGCAGTAATAGTATAGAGTGTATTAAGTGTAC
ACCGAGTATATGACCGAAGTACAGACCGTCAACAATGGCACTGTACCCGTTTTTAATGCGGGTAAAAGTG
CCAGTAAAAAACTGCGTCGTAATCTGCCTTCGCTGCCATCCAACCCAGGCGCGAGTGAGATGAGTGACGT
GAGCTATTCCTGCAAAGTTGATGCCAGCCCGACTGTGTGGGATGCTTTACCGCTATACAGCCCGTTTAGC
TTATCGGCTGATGGCAGTTACCCAATGGTCAAGGTGACGCGCTCAAAAGCCTGCGAACTGAGAACCGGGA
AATCAATCCTGGTCGGTTCGGGTCGTTGCTACCGAGTGATTTTTTGATGACGATTCACCTTAAAGGTGAA
TCGCACTGATTCCTGTGGACTGCCTCGTAAACACCCACTGGAATCGCCTACATAATGAAGGACATAATTA
TCATGACAGATAGACCACTCACCGAGAAAGAGCAGCAAGTCATCTCTGAGTTTGAAACGGCGCGTCCTGG
CTTGGGTGCAATTGCCGAACAAAACATTATTAATAATAATGTCACCGGCTGGGCTGACATTATCGCTGAT
ACTCCGGCTGAAGAACTCGTCGCCAATGAAGGGACTGCCAGCAACAGTTTTATGTACCGGAGAATCGGCT
AATGAACGAGCGACTTTACCAAGTATCCTTGACAGAGTTAACTAAAGTTGGTGTCCCGCAAGCGATAGCC
GAACAAGCGTCCTTAGTCGTAGCCAACGATGACCCTACAAAACCCAATCTTGGCAGAACACCCCAAGCCC
AAGAAGCGGTCAATGCGGCTATGACTCACTACCACGCTAATCAACAGGGAGTAAGTCAATAATGAGCGAT
CGCCAGTTTCTATTTTTAGGACTGGCGGCCGCCGCCGTCAGTCTGTGGTATCAAAACCAGCAAACAGAGT
TACAAGCACAGTTAAATACCTGTCGCGCTCAACTGCAAGGCTTTAAAGACGGGGTGATTTATGGCAAATG
ACTGGATTGAAATGCACTTGCCTAGTCGTCAACAGCTAGGCAGGTTTTTACTGTGGGGATTGGGGCGATT
AACTTTTAGTGCCAGCATATTTTTATTTGATGCCACGTCTTACGCTTTGCAAACAGCGTTAACAGTGGTG
AAGTGGTGTAGACAGTCTGTATACAACTTGGTCAAAGTTTACGACCAATTGCCCTATGCTGGCACTTACG
GCGCGGCTATCATTGACACTACCGCCGTCACCCTTGCGGTCGAACCAGAGGGAATCATCACCGACTTGAT
GCAAGCTCTGTCTGGTAAGCACTGTTTAATAGTTGGGGATACGGGAACTGGCAAAAGCACCATAGCCCAA
TGGCTTGCTTATCAAGTCGGGGGTGAGGTGACAGTCTATGACGCTGACGCTGCACCGGACGAGTGGACGG
GGTTAAATGTCATTGGCCGCCGTGGTGACTTTGAGGCTATACAGTCGGGCATGGCTGCTGACCTGGAGGA
ATTGCAGCGCCGGATTGAGCTACGGGGTGAGTCTGGGGATAAGGCACTAGCAGGAAAAGAAAGCGTTTTA
ATTGCTGAAGAACTGCCACTGCTGAGAGATGAAGTCGAGATAGCAACCGAATGGCTCATCAAACACGCCA
GGCGCGGCCGCAAGCCCAAGCGTTTTGTTATTGGGCTGACTCAAGATGATAATGTCAAGACCTTAGGTAT
CGAGGGTGAAGGCGGTGTCCGTAAGTGTTTTAGGATGTTACGCCTGGGTAAGTTTGCAGTTAGCCACGCC
AAGTCCTTAAAAGACCTTGCCCTTGTGGAGTGGTTAAAGTCGGGGAAATATCGCTGCATGGTGGATGATA
TGCCGTGTCAGTTACCAGATGTAAGCAGTTACAAAATGGTTATGCCCCGGTTACAGTCTGTAACCAGTTT
TCAGCCACTCCAAACGGCTCAACCGACCTCAGAACAAGCATTACAGCCCGTTTCATCCCTCCCAGAACCA
AGAGATGAAACCCTAGCAAAAGTGGTAAAAGCCTGTCTGGAAGCGGGTTTTTCAGAAAGTAAGGTGATTA
AAGAAATTTTGGGCTATCAAGGCGGGCGTTACCAAGAAGGTAAATCGCTACTGGAAAAACTTAAGGATTT
GTAGCGGTGCGGTTTAGCATTGACTGTTACTTGCTGTACAAGGATAATTTTCTCAAAGCGGAATGGTGTT
AAACCCGATTATTAGAGTCGTCATAGCAAAAGCTTGAAAACTGGCAAGGGTGTACTGGTTTTCGTTCTTT
TTGGTTCTAATGGTTATTTTTTACCAGTTTATTTAGTAATAACCGAGTGCCAAGTTTCTTGTTTTACATA
GCAAAGTTAGCAAAAAACATTTTGCCGTGAATTTCCATCTGTAAAAAGCGTCACGGCGAAATTCAGTATT
TAGTAAATACAAAAATAAGTCAAACGTTGATCATGCAACACTTTGGCGTACAATTGATTGAAAATTTTGC
CGATAGGCAAAGTTTAAATTACCTATTAAAAAAAGTTCAGTGCTTGGGGGTTGTTATGCTACTTAACCGA
AGCTAAATAAAACACACATACACAGAATTGTTACCACACCAAACACCAAACAGAAAAAACGTGCTTTGAA
TTTATCAATTAATGGGTGTAGTTAACAAGTTTTATTTAGCTTCAGGTTAAGCAAATAACATTCAATAGGT
ACTGGACTGAGACATTTCCAAATGATCAGCCCAGAAAGCTTAAATACAAATGTATCACTAACCCTGCTTA
CAAGGGAACTACAAACTGAAATAATTCTTGGCACTTACACGGTCAGGGTACACACTCGCATTGGTCGAGA
ACCTTGTGCGCGGTTGTGGTATTTGTGTCGAGCGCTTGATAAGGATGGGTCTGGTCATTTAACATTGCCA
TTGCCTGTAGTACAGACGTTCTTAGATTGTAGTGATAAGTCTGTTTACCGTTGGTTACAGGATGGAAAAA
AAATAGGAGCATTCCGCCGCTACAAAATTAAAGCAGGAATGATAACCGTCTACTTGGGCGGTATGTTTCA
AGTTTGTTACAACCTAAATTTAAAAAGATGGGGTGATGTTGCAGTAGTGCCTTTAGTCCAAGTGTTAAGC
GATTTACGCTCACTGACCACTGGCATAGTCACACAAAGCTTTCAACAAAAGAGCCGCTATGCGGCCAACA
GACAACTTAAACCAGAGTACAGAAAACTTTTTGGAGCGCCACACCCGAACGAGCTAGTGAAGGACACAAG
GCAATCCTCTCTTAAATCGCCAGAGGGGGAAGTACCTTGTGTACTTCACATTAGTTCGTCGCGGATATTC
GTCTCAAAAAGTTTCATCCACTATGGTACATCTCAAAAAGCTGTCAGCTGTGAGTTGGGTATTCACAAGC
GCACAGTGCGACGACATCAAAAGCAGCTGGGCATGAATCGCCGTCAACTTTGCCAAGCCAAAATTGAGTA
CAATCAACTCCGGCACGCTCGGAATAATGACGCGTCTGAATTTTGGGCTTTCACTGGAACCAAAACTGAT
ATCGGTTATCAAGTTATGGGTGACGCGGTTGTGTTTTCTGATGGCATTGCCCCTGGAGCCAAAAAGAGAC
AGCCCAACACTTACCAAATTGACGCGACTGAATTTGACGGTCGATTATTCAAAGTGGGTGACAAGGTGTT
CATGAATCGGTGCAACATCTACCGCGAACAATTCACCCTAACAACGATGTCAGCAGCACGGCGGAAGTAC
CATTTCAAACTGTCACAGTGCCACTTCAGCGAAAATCGAGCCGGTCGGGTAGGCAACCGTTTTGTAATAG
GTTGCCACTCTGGCGAGATATGAAGGACATTTTTAAGAATTTTTTTTTAGCGTGAAATGCTGCGGCAACC
AGTATAGTGATCGACACGAACTAGTGCAGCATGACCGAGAGCCTATAGGGTCGCGGCTTTTTGGCAATAG
AGATCGTATGCAGATCATGCGTAGTACTTTCTTCGACCTTAACCCCAAAGAAAGCTTATTAGATGGAGAA
GGTCACAATTAGAAAATATTCATCGTCCCGATTGACCCTTAACCTTTAATCGGTTTCCACTTGTAAAAAA
TTCGGCGAGCCATTCTTCTTAACCCTCAGAGTCGAACTTCATACAAGAATATACAAACCCTTTGGGTTTA
CCACTAAAACAACGGCGATAAAAACCTAATAGGTTTCCACAGAAACGTCTAAGGATTTAGGCGTGTTGTT
TTGGGGCAATTTGAGAAAATATTAAACCAGTCACAAGTTAACTTGTCGAAGAAATATTGCAGCATTCTGC
AACACAGGGAAAGGTATAACGTTTCCAAAGTCCGGAACGTGTGCAGAGTTCTAGAACCGATGGATACTTT
AAAAGTATCCTCAAGTGTAGAGCGTGTGTTTAGGCTGCGTCTTTTTTTAGCACCCATAGGGGTCTAAACA
GCGTTGGCGTACATTAGAAGCCAATCACGGATACAGCTTTGCGTCGCTGTTCGGGTGTAACTTCAAGATA
GCGTTGCAGTGTGCCAAGGTCATTGTGACCGGATATCTCTTGAATGTGTCGCAACGGGATACCGGCGCTA
GACATTTGGTTGAGGGCAGTACGGCGGAAACTGTGGGTACTGATGCCTTCTAGCCCGATTCTTTTGGCTG
CATCGCGCAAGATTTTATCCGCCGCGTATCGCGTGAGCCTATCGCTGACTCCCCTCATGCCAGGGAACAG
GGTTCCCGGTTTGGGGTGATAGTCAGCCATGAGTGCGGCTAGTCCTGGCTGGATGTCAACCACGCGGGTT
TTGAGTTTCCCTTTGGTGGTAGACTTCCTAAAGGTTAGTGTTTCGCCTTTAATGTCCGTTGTTTGGAGTG
CTAGAGCTTCACTAACGCGGCAACCGGTGAATAGACAGATGCCAAACAAAACGCGATCGCGCGGTGTGGT
GAATCCGTCGCTAAACAGTCGCCTGAGTTCGTCGGAGGTGAGTATTTTGGCTCGTCCGTTGCCGTTAACC
TTCATAACCCTTACAGATTAAGCATTCCAATACTCTACACGTTATCTGCATTTTGTGGAATTGGTGGCTA
TATCTATTGATTCTTCGTATGCTTTCTGTTGAAAGCCAGTGCTAGTTTAGCCAAGCTTATCAATCGTTGC
ACGGTAAAATCAGGCTTTCGACGTAAGGACAGAATTTTGATAACTTCAGCTTATGTTGTCTCCTGAAGAA
AGCAACTCTTTGATAAACGCGTCGATGGCTTTCCCGGCGGCTGACTGCCTACCCATTTTTAGCTTATTGA
GGGTGCGATCGCGGGTTGCCTCCAATTTGTCTAGATTGTCTATACTATTGTCTATATTCTTTCTGTCTTG
CCCGGTAGCTTGTCCTTCTGCCTGAACTACCGGGCTTTCGATTTTCCCCGCAGTTCCTCCAGTTGCGATT
GAAGTTTGTCTAGACGTGTTGCTAGATTATCTTCTATACGCTTGTCTATAAATTCATCTATATTGTCTAG
ATTATTAGTTGTGACTTTATCTAGACGTTGTTCAATATTGTCTATACGCTGTTCGAGGGATGTGTCTAGA
TGGGTGGGAGTGTGAGAAGTGGGAGTATTAAACCTGTTACCTGCCAAATACCAACGAACAAATTCTGTTA
ACAGTGCTGAGGCGTTGGAACTTTCAGAACTAGCAAGGTTTTTAAAAGACTCCCATTCTTCGGAGTCAAT
ACGAAAAGTGGCTAGAGTTTTGTCTGCCATGATTAGATAATGTCTATACTTGTATAGATAGCAGTATAAA
CTATTGTCTATATTAGTGTCTATATAAGTCTAGAT
