Features (pLannotate 1.2.2; 10 found; start..end, strand, type, name):
     63..707     +  CDS            tnpA (fragment): TN5P_ECOLX - Also known as tnp. Experimental evidence at protein level: Swiss-Prot protein existence level 1. Mediates transposition of transposon Tn5 by a 'cut and paste' mechanism. First, the monomeric transposase binds the 19 bp inverted DNA repeats flanking the transposon. Then, dimerization of the DNA- bound transposase creates a synaptic DNA complex. After nicking of the first DNA strand, excision of the transposon proceeds through a series of intermediates. The transposase then mediates the insertion of the transposon at a new site by strand transfer. The activity of the wild- type tran
    739..1530    +  CDS            neo: KKA2_KLEPN - Also known as kan, nptII. Experimental evidence at protein level: Swiss-Prot protein existence level 1. Resistance to kanamycin, neomycin, paromomycin, ribostamycin, butirosin and gentamicin B. From Klebsiella pneumoniae.
   1554..1703    +  CDS            ble (fragment): BLE_KLEPN - Experimental evidence at protein level: Swiss-Prot protein existence level 1. Binding protein with a strong affinity to the bleomycin family of antibiotics. Binds to CL990; an antimitotic-antibiotic compound. From Klebsiella pneumoniae.
   1703..1829    +  CDS            TcR (fragment): tetracycline efflux protein; tet; confers resistance to tetracycline
   1825..1984    +  CDS            rop (fragment): Rop protein, which maintains plasmids at low copy number; rop
   2086..2226    +  misc_feature   bom: basis of mobility region from pBR322
   2412..3000    -  rep_origin     ori: high-copy-number ColE1/pMB1/pBR322/pUC origin of replication
   3160..3278    -  CDS            bla(M) (fragment): β-lactamase lacking the signal sequence; bla(M); allows cytosolic expression of β-lactamase
   3274..3364    -  CDS            TcR (fragment): tetracycline efflux protein; tet; confers resistance to tetracycline
   3412..3440    -  promoter       tet promoter: E. coli promoter for tetracycline efflux protein gene
>Addgene plasmid #70253 | pRL25 | analyzer sequence | sequence record 125548
ATCGTCCATTCCGACAGCATCGCCAGTCACTATGGCGTGCTGCTAGCGCTATATGCGTTGATGCAATTTC
TATGCGCAGTGGGCGCATCACGCTAAAACAGGGGAATATCACGCTCAACGCGGTGCTGGCCGAGGAGATT
AACCCGCCCAAGGGTGAGACCCCGTTGAAATGGTTGTTGCTGACCGGCGAACCGGTCGAGTCGCTAGCCC
AAGCCTTGCGCGTCATCGACATTTATACCCATCGCTGGCGGATCGAGGAGTTCCATAAGGCATGGAAAAC
CGGAGCAGGAGCCGAGAGGCAACGCATGGAGGAGCCGGATAATCTGGAGCGGATGGTCTCGATCCTCTCG
TTTGTTGCGGTCAGGCTGTTACAGCTCAGAGAAAGCTTCACGCTGCCGCAAGCACTCAGGGCGCAAGGGC
TGCTAAAGGAAGCGGAACACGTAGAAAGCCAGTCCGCAGAAACGGTGCTGACCCCGGATGAATGTCAGCT
ACTGGGCTATCTGGACAAGGGAAAACGCAAGCGCAAAGAGAAAGCAGGTAGCTTGCAGTGGGCTTACATG
GCGATAGCTAGACTGGGCGGTTTTATGGACAGCAAGCGAACCGGAATTGCCAGCTGGGGCGCCCTCTGGT
AAGGTTGGGAAGCCCTGCAAAGTAAACTGGATGGCTTTCTTGCCGCCAAGGATCTGATGGCGCAGGGGAT
CAAGATCTGATCAAGAGACAGGATGAGGATCGTTTCGCATGATTGAACAAGATGGATTGCACGCAGGTTC
TCCGGCCGCTTGGGTGGAGAGGCTATTCGGCTATGACTGGGCACAACAGACAATCGGCTGCTCTGATGCC
GCCGTGTTCCGGCTGTCAGCGCAGGGGCGCCCGGTTCTTTTTGTCAAGACCGACCTGTCCGGTGCCCTGA
ATGAACTGCAGGACGAGGCAGCGCGGCTATCGTGGCTGGCCACGACGGGCGTTCCTTGCGCAGCTGTGCT
CGACGTTGTCACTGAAGCGGGAAGGGACTGGCTGCTATTGGGCGAAGTGCCGGGGCAGGATCTCCTGTCA
TCTCACCTTGCTCCTGCCGAGAAAGTATCCATCATGGCTGATGCAATGCGGCGGCTGCATACGCTTGATC
CGGCTACCTGCCCATTCGACCACCAAGCGAAACATCGCATCGAGCGAGCACGTACTCGGATGGAAGCCGG
TCTTGTCGATCAGGATGATCTGGACGAAGAGCATCAGGGGCTCGCGCCAGCCGAACTGTTCGCCAGGCTC
AAGGCGCGCATGCCCGACGGCGAGGATCTCGTCGTGACCCATGGCGATGCCTGCTTGCCGAATATCATGG
TGGAAAATGGCCGCTTTTCTGGATTCATCGACTGTGGCCGGCTGGGTGTGGCGGACCGCTATCAGGACAT
AGCGTTGGCTACCCGTGATATTGCTGAAGAGCTTGGCGGCGAATGGGCTGACCGCTTCCTCGTGCTTTAC
GGTATCGCCGCTCCCGATTCGCAGCGCATCGCCTTCTATCGCCTTCTTGACGAGTTCTTCTGAGCGGGAC
TCTGGGGTTCGAAATGACCGACCAAGCGACGCCCAACCTGCCATCACGAGATTTCGATTCCACCGCCGCC
TTCTATGAAAGGTTGGGCTTCGGAATCGTTTTCCGGGACGCCGGCTGGATGATCCTCCAGCGCGGGGATC
TCATGCTGGAGTTCTTCGCCCACCGGCATCACCGGCGCCACAGGTGCGGTTGCTGGCGCCTATATCGCCG
ACATCACCGATGGGGAAGATCGGGCTCGCCACTTCGGGCTCATGAGCGCTTGTTTCGGCGTGGGTATGGT
GGCAGGCCCGCTTTATCAGAAGCCAGACATTAACGCTTCTGGAGAAACTCAACGAGCTGGACGCGGATGA
ACAGGCAGACATCTGTGAATCGCTTCACGACCACGCTGATGAGCTTTACCGCAGCTGCCTCGCGCGTTTC
GGTGATGACGGTGAAAACCTCTGACACATGCAGCTCCCGGAGACGGTCACAGCTTGTCTGTAAGCGGATG
CCGGGAGCAGACAAGCCCGTCAGGGCGCGTCAGCGGGTGTTGGCGGGTGTCGGGGCGCAGCCATGACCCA
GTCACGTAGCGATAGCGGAGTGTATACTGGCTTAACTATGCGGCATCAGAGCAGATTGTACTGAGAGTGC
ACCATATGCGGTGTGAAATACCGCACAGATGCGTAAGGAGAAAATACCGCATCAGGCGCTCTTCCGCTTC
CTCGCTCACTGACTCGCTGCGCTCGGTCGTTCGGCTGCGGCGAGCGGTATCAGCTCACTCAAAGGCGGTA
ATACGGTTATCCACAGAATCAGGGGATAACGCAGGAAAGAACATGTGAGCAAAAGGCCAGCAAAAGGCCA
GGAACCGTAAAAAGGCCGCGTTGCTGGCGTTTTTCCATAGGCTCCGCCCCCCTGACGAGCATCACAAAAA
TCGACGCTCAAGTCAGAGGTGGCGAAACCCGACAGGACTATAAAGATACCAGGCGTTTCCCCCTGGAAGC
TCCCTCGTGCGCTCTCCTGTTCCGACCCTGCCGCTTACCGGATACCTGTCCGCCTTTCTCCCTTCGGGAA
GCGTGGCGCTTTCTCAATGCTCACGCTGTAGGTATCTCAGTTCGGTGTAGGTCGTTCGCTCCAAGCTGGG
CTGTGTGCACGAACCCCCCGTTCAGCCCGACCGCTGCGCCTTATCCGGTAACTATCGTCTTGAGTCCAAC
CCGGTAAGACACGACTTATCGCCACTGGCAGCAGCCACTGGTAACAGGATTAGCAGAGCGAGGTATGTAG
GCGGTGCTACAGAGTTCTTGAAGTGGTGGCCTAACTACGGCTACACTAGAAGGACAGTATTTGGTATCTG
CGCTCTGCTGAAGCCAGTTACCTTCGGAAAAAGAGTTGGTAGCTCTTGATCCGGCAAACAAACCACCGCT
GGTAGCGGTGGTTTTTTTGTTTGCAAGCAGCAGATTACGCGCAGAAAAAAAGGATCTCAAGAAGATCCTT
TGATCTTTTCTACGGGGTCTGACGCTCAGTGGAACGAAAACTCACGTTAAGGGATTTTGGTCATGAGATT
ATCAAAAAGGATCCTTTTAAATTAAAAATGAAGTTTTAAATCAATCTAAAGTATATATGAGTAAACTTGG
TCTGACAGTTACCAATGCTTAATCAGTGAGGCACCTATCTCAGCGATCTGTCTATTTCGTTCATCCATAG
TTGCCTGACTCCCCGTCGTGTAGATAACTACGATACGGGAGGGCTTACCATCTGGCCCGGCAGTACCGGC
ATAACCAAGCCTATGCCTACAGCATCCAGGGTGACGGTGCCGAGGATGACGATGAGCGCATTGTTAGATT
TCATACACGGTGCCTGACTGCGTTAGCAATTTAACTGTGATAAACTACCGCATTAAAGCTTATCGATGAT
AAGCTGTCAAACATGAGAATTCTTGAAGACGAAAGGGCCTCTTGCGGGATATCCGTCTAGATAGTCATCG
CTCATCCCTCACCTCAACCGTTTTGCTGCCTAACGAGGTAGTCTAAGACCGCGCCAATTCTGTCGAGTGC
CGCGCTAGTGGTACGTTGGTACTCATCAAGCCGTGCTTCGGTTTGTAATTGCCTAGCGGTAAGAATTTCA
AAGTTCTGCTGATGGATTTGAACTGTTTGCAACAATGCTTCTGCGGTTGCGCGGAGTTCTGTAACCGATG
TGCGGAGGTCGGCATTCACTGCAACTTGGCTGTCTAACGCAGCTTCTATTCTGGCTAGTCTGTCTTCGCT
CATGCTGCCCCCTGCTTGTCTTGGTTGTCCTTGGCTTCTTGTTCCATTTGTTCTTTAACAACTCGTGTGA
GTAAGAAAGCGGCAAGATTAGCCAACGGTCTTCCTTCCTCAGACGCTCGGTTAGCAATCCATTGGTAAAT
TTCAGCTTCTAGAGTGACTGCTATTCTCCCTTTATTGGTTGGCATGACGTTTGGTGTACTCCTGAGTCCA
TATCATACACCTTGTGCAAAGAGTGATTGACAAATGTACTAATCGGCAGTAATAGTATAGAGTGTATTAA
GTGTACACCGAGTATATGACCGAAGTACAGACCGTCAACAATGGCACTGTACCCGTTTTTAATGCGGGTA
AAAGTGCCAGTAAAAAACTGCGTCGTAATCTGCCTTCGCTGCCATCCAACCCAGGCGCGAGTGAGATGAG
TGACGTGAGCTATTCCTGCAAAGTTGATGCCAGCCCGACTGTGTGGGATGCTTTACCGCTATACAGCCCG
TTTAGCTTATCGGCTGATGGCAGTTACCCAATGGTCAAGGTGACGCGCTCAAAAGCCTGCGAACTGAGAA
CCGGGAAATCAATCCTGGTCGGTTCGGGTCGTTGCTACCGAGTGATTTTTTGATGACGATTCACCTTAAA
GGTGAATCGCACTGATTCCTGTGGACTGCCTCGTAAACACCCACTGGAATCGCCTACATAATGAAGGACA
TAATTATCATGACAGATAGACCACTCACCGAGAAAGAGCAGCAAGTCATCTCTGAGTTTGAAACGGCGCG
TCCTGGCTTGGGTGCAATTGCCGAACAAAACATTATTAATAATAATGTCACCGGCTGGGCTGACATTATC
GCTGATACTCCGGCTGAAGAACTCGTCGCCAATGAAGGGACTGCCAGCAACAGTTTTATGTACCGGAGAA
TCGGCTAATGAACGAGCGACTTTACCAAGTATCCTTGACAGAGTTAACTAAAGTTGGTGTCCCGCAAGCG
ATAGCCGAACAAGCGTCCTTAGTCGTAGCCAACGATGACCCTACAAAACCCAATCTTGGCAGAACACCCC
AAGCCCAAGAAGCGGTCAATGCGGCTATGACTCACTACCACGCTAATCAACAGGGAGTAAGTCAATAATG
AGCGATCGCCAGTTTCTATTTTTAGGACTGGCGGCCGCCGCCGTCAGTCTGTGGTATCAAAACCAGCAAA
CAGAGTTACAAGCACAGTTAAATACCTGTCGCGCTCAACTGCAAGGCTTTAAAGACGGGGTGATTTATGG
CAAATGACTGGATTGAAATGCACTTGCCTAGTCGTCAACAGCTAGGCAGGTTTTTACTGTGGGGATTGGG
GCGATTAACTTTTAGTGCCAGCATATTTTTATTTGATGCCACGTCTTACGCTTTGCAAACAGCGTTAACA
GTGGTGAAGTGGTGTAGACAGTCTGTATACAACTTGGTCAAAGTTTACGACCAATTGCCCTATGCTGGCA
CTTACGGCGCGGCTATCATTGACACTACCGCCGTCACCCTTGCGGTCGAACCAGAGGGAATCATCACCGA
CTTGATGCAAGCTCTGTCTGGTAAGCACTGTTTAATAGTTGGGGATACGGGAACTGGCAAAAGCACCATA
GCCCAATGGCTTGCTTATCAAGTCGGGGGTGAGGTGACAGTCTATGACGCTGACGCTGCACCGGACGAGT
GGACGGGGTTAAATGTCATTGGCCGCCGTGGTGACTTTGAGGCTATACAGTCGGGCATGGCTGCTGACCT
GGAGGAATTGCAGCGCCGGATTGAGCTACGGGGTGAGTCTGGGGATAAGGCACTAGCAGGAAAAGAAAGC
GTTTTAATTGCTGAAGAACTGCCACTGCTGAGAGATGAAGTCGAGATAGCAACCGAATGGCTCATCAAAC
ACGCCAGGCGCGGCCGCAAGCCCAAGCGTTTTGTTATTGGGCTGACTCAAGATGATAATGTCAAGACCTT
AGGTATCGAGGGTGAAGGCGGTGTCCGTAAGTGTTTTAGGATGTTACGCCTGGGTAAGTTTGCAGTTAGC
CACGCCAAGTCCTTAAAAGACCTTGCCCTTGTGGAGTGGTTAAAGTCGGGGAAATATCGCTGCATGGTGG
ATGATATGCCGTGTCAGTTACCAGATGTAAGCAGTTACAAAATGGTTATGCCCCGGTTACAGTCTGTAAC
CAGTTTTCAGCCACTCCAAACGGCTCAACCGACCTCAGAACAAGCATTACAGCCCGTTTCATCCCTCCCA
GAACCAAGAGATGAAACCCTAGCAAAAGTGGTAAAAGCCTGTCTGGAAGCGGGTTTTTCAGAAAGTAAGG
TGATTAAAGAAATTTTGGGCTATCAAGGCGGGCGTTACCAAGAAGGTAAATCGCTACTGGAAAAACTTAA
GGATTTGTAGCGGTGCGGTTTAGCATTGACTGTTACTTGCTGTACAAGGATAATTTTCTCAAAGCGGAAT
GGTGTTAAACCCGATTATTAGAGTCGTCATAGCAAAAGCTTGAAAACTGGCAAGGGTGTACTGGTTTTCG
TTCTTTTTGGTTCTAATGGTTATTTTTTACCAGTTTATTTAGTAATAACCGAGTGCCAAGTTTCTTGTTT
TACATAGCAAAGTTAGCAAAAAACATTTTGCCGTGAATTTCCATCTGTAAAAAGCGTCACGGCGAAATTC
AGTATTTAGTAAATACAAAAATAAGTCAAACGTTGATCATGCAACACTTTGGCGTACAATTGATTGAAAA
TTTTGCCGATAGGCAAAGTTTAAATTACCTATTAAAAAAAGTTCAGTGCTTGGGGGTTGTTATGCTACTT
AACCGAAGCTAAATAAAACACACATACACAGAATTGTTACCACACCAAACACCAAACAGAAAAAACGTGC
TTTGAATTTATCAATTAATGGGTGTAGTTAACAAGTTTTATTTAGCTTCAGGTTAAGCAAATAACATTCA
ATAGGTACTGGACTGAGACATTTCCAAATGATCAGCCCAGAAAGCTTAAATACAAATGTATCACTAACCC
TGCTTACAAGGGAACTACAAACTGAAATAATTCTTGGCACTTACACGGTCAGGGTACACACTCGCATTGG
TCGAGAACCTTGTGCGCGGTTGTGGTATTTGTGTCGAGCGCTTGATAAGGATGGGTCTGGTCATTTAACA
TTGCCATTGCCTGTAGTACAGACGTTCTTAGATTGTAGTGATAAGTCTGTTTACCGTTGGTTACAGGATG
GAAAAAAAATAGGAGCATTCCGCCGCTACAAAATTAAAGCAGGAATGATAACCGTCTACTTGGGCGGTAT
GTTTCAAGTTTGTTACAACCTAAATTTAAAAAGATGGGGTGATGTTGCAGTAGTGCCTTTAGTCCAAGTG
TTAAGCGATTTACGCTCACTGACCACTGGCATAGTCACACAAAGCTTTCAACAAAAGAGCCGCTATGCGG
CCAACAGACAACTTAAACCAGAGTACAGAAAACTTTTTGGAGCGCCACACCCGAACGAGCTAGTGAAGGA
CACAAGGCAATCCTCTCTTAAATCGCCAGAGGGGGAAGTACCTTGTGTACTTCACATTAGTTCGTCGCGG
ATATTCGTCTCAAAAAGTTTCATCCACTATGGTACATCTCAAAAAGCTGTCAGCTGTGAGTTGGGTATTC
ACAAGCGCACAGTGCGACGACATCAAAAGCAGCTGGGCATGAATCGCCGTCAACTTTGCCAAGCCAAAAT
TGAGTACAATCAACTCCGGCACGCTCGGAATAATGACGCGTCTGAATTTTGGGCTTTCACTGGAACCAAA
ACTGATATCGGTTATCAAGTTATGGGTGACGCGGTTGTGTTTTCTGATGGCATTGCCCCTGGAGCCAAAA
AGAGACAGCCCAACACTTACCAAATTGACGCGACTGAATTTGACGGTCGATTATTCAAAGTGGGTGACAA
GGTGTTCATGAATCGGTGCAACATCTACCGCGAACAATTCACCCTAACAACGATGTCAGCAGCACGGCGG
AAGTACCATTTCAAACTGTCACAGTGCCACTTCAGCGAAAATCGAGCCGGTCGGGTAGGCAACCGTTTTG
TAATAGGTTGCCACTCTGGCGAGATATGAAGGACATTTTTAAGAATTTTTTTTTAGCGTGAAATGCTGCG
GCAACCAGTATAGTGATCGACACGAACTAGTGCAGCATGACCGAGAGCCTATAGGGTCGCGGCTTTTTGG
CAATAGAGATCGTATGCAGATCATGCGTAGTACTTTCTTCGACCTTAACCCCAAAGAAAGCTTATTAGAT
GGAGAAGGTCACAATTAGAAAATATTCATCGTCCCGATTGACCCTTAACCTTTAATCGGTTTCCACTTGT
AAAAAATTCGGCGAGCCATTCTTCTTAACCCTCAGAGTCGAACTTCATACAAGAATATACAAACCCTTTG
GGTTTACCACTAAAACAACGGCGATAAAAACCTAATAGGTTTCCACAGAAACGTCTAAGGATTTAGGCGT
GTTGTTTTGGGGCAATTTGAGAAAATATTAAACCAGTCACAAGTTAACTTGTCGAAGAAATATTGCAGCA
TTCTGCAACACAGGGAAAGGTATAACGTTTCCAAAGTCCGGAACGTGTGCAGAGTTCTAGAACCGATGGA
TACTTTAAAAGTATCCTCAAGTGTAGAGCGTGTGTTTAGGCTGCGTCTTTTTTTAGCACCCATAGGGGTC
TAAACAGCGTTGGCGTACATTAGAAGCCAATCACGGATACAGCTTTGCGTCGCTGTTCGGGTGTAACTTC
AAGATAGCGTTGCAGTGTGCCAAGGTCATTGTGACCGGATATCTCTTGAATGTGTCGCAACGGGATACCG
GCGCTAGACATTTGGTTGAGGGCAGTACGGCGGAAACTGTGGGTACTGATGCCTTCTAGCCCGATTCTTT
TGGCTGCATCGCGCAAGATTTTATCCGCCGCGTATCGCGTGAGCCTATCGCTGACTCCCCTCATGCCAGG
GAACAGGGTTCCCGGTTTGGGGTGATAGTCAGCCATGAGTGCGGCTAGTCCTGGCTGGATGTCAACCACG
CGGGTTTTGAGTTTCCCTTTGGTGGTAGACTTCCTAAAGGTTAGTGTTTCGCCTTTAATGTCCGTTGTTT
GGAGTGCTAGAGCTTCACTAACGCGGCAACCGGTGAATAGACAGATGCCAAACAAAACGCGATCGCGCGG
TGTGGTGAATCCGTCGCTAAACAGTCGCCTGAGTTCGTCGGAGGTGAGTATTTTGGCTCGTCCGTTGCCG
TTAACCTTCATAACCCTTACAGATTAAGCATTCCAATACTCTACACGTTATCTGCATTTTGTGGAATTGG
TGGCTATATCTATTGATTCTTCGTATGCTTTCTGTTGAAAGCCAGTGCTAGTTTAGCCAAGCTTATCAAT
CGTTGCACGGTAAAATCAGGCTTTCGACGTAAGGACAGAATTTTGATAACTTCAGCTTATGTTGTCTCCT
GAAGAAAGCAACTCTTTGATAAACGCGTCGATGGCTTTCCCGGCGGCTGACTGCCTACCCATTTTTAGCT
TATTGAGGGTGCGATCGCGGGTTGCCTCCAATTTGTCTAGATTGTCTATACTATTGTCTATATTCTTTCT
GTCTTGCCCGGTAGCTTGTCCTTCTGCCTGAACTACCGGGCTTTCGATTTTCCCCGCAGTTCCTCCAGTT
GCGATTGAAGTTTGTCTAGACGTGTTGCTAGATTATCTTCTATACGCTTGTCTATAAATTCATCTATATT
GTCTAGATTATTAGTTGTGACTTTATCTAGACGTTGTTCAATATTGTCTATACGCTGTTCGAGGGATGTG
TCTAGATGGGTGGGAGTGTGAGAAGTGGGAGTATTAAACCTGTTACCTGCCAAATACCAACGAACAAATT
CTGTTAACAGTGCTGAGGCGTTGGAACTTTCAGAACTAGCAAGGTTTTTAAAAGACTCCCATTCTTCGGA
GTCAATACGAAAAGTGGCTAGAGTTTTGTCTGCCATGATTAGATAATGTCTATACTTGTATAGATAGCAG
TATAAACTATTGTCTATATTAGTGTCTATATAAGTCTAGAT
