>Addgene plasmid #70253 | pRL25 | addgene partial sequence | sequence record 131919 | pBR322ori-3 5'-tttgtttgcaagcagcagat-3'
ATCCTTTGATCTTTTCTACGGGGTCTGACGCTCAGTGGAACGAAAACTCACGTTAAGGGATTTTGGTCAT
GAGATTATCAAAAAGGATCCTTTTAAATTAAAAATGAAGTTTTAAATCAATCTAAAGTATATATGAGTAA
ACTTGGTCTGACAGTTACCAATGCTTAATCAGTGAGGCACCTATCTCAGCGATCTGTCTATTTCGTTCAT
CCATAGTTGCCTGACTCCCCGTCGTGTAGATAACTACGATACGGGAGGGCTTACCATCTGGCCCGGCAGT
ACCGGCATAACCAAGCCTATGCCTACAGCATCCAGGGTGACGGTGCCGAGGATGACGATGAGCGCATTGT
TAGATTTCATACACGGTGCCTGACTGCGTTAGCAATTTAACTGTGATAAACTACCGCATTAAAGCTTATC
GATGATAAGCTGTCAAACATGAGAATTCTTGAAGACGAAAGGGCCTCTTGCGGGATATCCGTCTAGATAG
TCATCGCTCATCCCTCACCTCAACCGTTTTGCTGCCTAACGAGGTAGTCTAAGACCGCGCCAATTCTGTC
GAGTGCCGCGCTAGTGGTACGTTGGTACTCATCAAGCCGTGCTTCGGTTTGTAATTGCCTAGCGGTAAGA
ATTTCAAAGTTCTGCTGATGGATTTGAACTGTTTGCAACAATGCTTCTGCGGTTGCGCGGAGTTCTGTAA
CCGATGTGCGGAGGTCGGCATTCACTGCAACTTGGCTGTCTAACGCAGCTTCTATTCTGGCTAGTCTGTC
TTCGCTCATGCTGC
